>Addgene plasmid #15873 | pISH-H2-M10.4 | depositor partial sequence | sequence record 8411 | Author sequence
GGCTCACACTGGCTGAAGACTTTCAGGATTGTAATAATGGAGCCTGGCATATTGGAGCCCCGGTTCATCC
AGGTCAGCTATGTAGACTCCATACAGTATCAGGGATTCGACAGCAGATCAGAGACTGTGGGGATGCAACC
TCGGGCTGCTTGGATGAAGCAGGAGCCACCTGAATATTGGAAGAATGAGACAGAACATGCCATGGGCGCG
TCACTGTTAGCAAGACGAACTCTTATATACATGGTGACTGAAAATAATAACAAGAAGAATGACTATCACA
CCCTGCAGGAAGTGTTTGGCTGCAATGTGGCACATGATGGGAGCTTCCTTGGTGGTCACTACGGGCTCAC
CTACTATGGCTATGATTACATCATCCTGAATGAGGACCTGAACTCTTGGACTACAGAGGGAAAAGTAGGT
GGAAAATTTAATCCAGACCGGAAGCAAGGAAGCGTGACAGAAGGTTGGAGGACTTACCTGAAAGGGGAGT
GCACAGAAAGGCTTCTTAGATACATGGAC
