>Addgene plasmid #15873 | pISH-H2-M10.4 | addgene partial sequence | sequence record 22608 | T7 5'-TAATACGACTCACTATAGGG-3'
CGGCCGCGGGAATTCGATTGGGCTCACACTGGCTGAAGACTTTCAGGATTGTAATAATGGAGCCTGGCAT
ATTGGAGCCCCGGTTCATCCAGGTCAGCTATGTAGACTCCATACAGTATCAGGGATTCGACAGCAGATCA
GAGACTGTGGGGATGCAACCTCGGGCTGCTTGGATGAAGCAGGAGCCACCTGAATATTGGAAGAATGAGA
CAGAACATGCCATGGGCGCGTCACTGTTAGCAAGACGAACTCTTATATACATGGTGACTGAAAATAATAA
CAAGAAGAATGACTATCACACCCTGCAGGAAGTGTTTGGCTGCAATGTGGCACATGATGGGAGCTTCCTT
GGTGGTCACTACGGGCTCACCTACTATGGCTATGATTACATCATCCTGAATGAGGACCTGAACTCTTGGA
CTACAGAGGGAAAAGTAGGTGGAAAATTTAATCCAGACCGGAAGCAAGGAAGCGTGACAGAAGGTTGGAG
GACTTACCTGAAAGGGGAGTGCACAGAAAGGCTTCTTAGATACATGGACAATCACTAGTGAATTCGCGGC
CGCCTGCAGGTCGACCATATGGGAGAGCTCCCAACGCGTTGGATGCATAGCTTGAGTATTCTATAGTGTC
ACCTAAATAGCTTGGCGTAATCATGGTCATAGCTGTTTCCTGTGTGAAATTGTTATCCGCTCACAATTCC
ACACAACATACGAGCCGGAAGCATAAAGTGTAAAGCCTGGGGTGCCTAATGAGTGAGCTAACTCACATTA
ATTGCGTTGCGCTCACTGCCCGCTTTCCAGTCGGGAAACCTGTCGTGCCAGCTGCATTAATGAATCG
