[The description below was written by a language model from this plasmid's Addgene catalogue record.]
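Description:
pISH-H2-M10.4 is a small bacterial cloning plasmid built on the pGEM-T Easy backbone (about 3.0 kb without insert) that serves as a template for making RNA probes rather than for expressing protein. It is maintained at high copy number in E. coli and selected with ampicillin. The record gives no feature table, so individual backbone elements are not itemised, but the listed T7 and SP6 sequencing primers reflect the standard pGEM-T Easy layout, in which opposing T7 and SP6 phage RNA polymerase promoters flank the cloning site and allow in vitro transcription of either strand of the insert.

The insert is a 519 bp fragment of mouse H2-M10.4, a member of the H2-M10 family of nonclassical MHC class I genes. The record does not state which part of the gene or transcript the fragment covers. According to the depositor's note, linearising the plasmid with SphI and transcribing with SP6 RNA polymerase yields the antisense strand, meaning a run-off riboprobe complementary to the endogenous mRNA. There is no eukaryotic promoter, tag or reporter recorded, consistent with a construct meant purely as a transcription template.

The "pISH" name and the associated study, which examined combinatorial coexpression of neural and immune multigene families in mouse vomeronasal sensory neurons, indicate that the plasmid is intended for in situ hybridisation, where the labelled antisense probe detects H2-M10.4 transcripts in tissue sections. The short fragment length suits a probe that needs to discriminate one gene from closely related family members, although the record itself does not comment on probe specificity.
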