Addgene plasmid #15873: pISH-H2-M10.4
Depositing lab: Peter Mombaerts. Depositing organization: Rockefeller University. Publication: Combinatorial coexpression of neural and immune multigene families in mouse vomeronasal sensory neurons. Ishii T, Hirota J, Mombaerts P. Curr Biol. 2003 Mar 4. 13(5):394-400. 10.1016/S0960-9822(03)00092-7 PubMed 12620187.
Backbone
  Vector backbone: pGEM-T Easy
  Backbone size w/o insert (bp): 3015
Growth in bacteria
  Bacterial resistance: Ampicillin, 100 μg/mL
  Growth temperature: 37°C
  Growth strain: DH5alpha
  Copy number: High Copy
Gene/Insert
  Gene/Insert name: H2-M10.4
  Species: M. musculus (mouse)
  Insert size (bp): 519
  Entrez Gene: H2-M10.4 (a.k.a. 15H)
  Cloning method: Restriction Enzyme
  Sequencing primers: 5′ T7; 3′ SP6
Terms and licenses: Academic/Nonprofit Terms; Industry Terms: Not Available to Industry
Depositor comments: SphI digestion and SP6 RNA polymerase for antisense probe
How to cite: pISH-H2-M10.4 was a gift from Peter Mombaerts (Addgene plasmid # 15873 ; http://n2t.net/addgene:15873 ; RRID:Addgene_15873)
